Addgene plasmid #71218: pLenti-EF1a-SPdCas9-DNMT3A(E752A)-2A-Blast
Purpose: dCas9 fused to the human DNMT3A catalytically inactive domain
Depositing lab: Yonglun Luo. Depositing organization: Aarhus University. Publication: Genome-wide determination of on-target and off-target characteristics for RNA-guided DNA methylation by dCas9 methyltransferases. Lin L, Liu Y, Xu F, Huang J, Daugaard TF, Petersen TS, Hansen B, Ye L, Zhou Q, Fang F, Yang L, Li S, Floe L, Jensen KT, Shrock E, Chen F, Yang H, Wang J, Liu X, Xu X, Bolund L, Nielsen AL, Luo Y. Gigascience. 2018 Mar 1;7(3):1-19. doi: 10.1093/gigascience/giy011. PubMed 29635374.
Backbone
  Vector backbone: 3rd generation lentiviral vector
  Total vector size (bp): 14823
  Vector type: Mammalian Expression, Lentiviral
Growth in bacteria
  Bacterial resistance: Ampicillin, 100 μg/mL
  Growth temperature: 37°C
  Growth strain: NEB Stable
  Copy number: High Copy
Gene/Insert
  Gene/Insert name: dSpCas9-DNMT3A(E752A)
  Tag / fusion protein: SPdCas9-DNMT3A(E752A) (C terminal on insert)
Terms and licenses: Academic/Nonprofit Terms; Industry Terms: Not Available to Industry
How to cite: pLenti-EF1a-SPdCas9-DNMT3A(E752A)-2A-Blast was a gift from Yonglun Luo (Addgene plasmid # 71218 ; http://n2t.net/addgene:71218 ; RRID:Addgene_71218)
