[The description below was written by a language model from this plasmid's Addgene catalogue record.]
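Description:
pLenti-EF1a-SPdCas9-DNMT3A(E752A)-2A-Blast is a third-generation lentiviral vector for mammalian expression, with a recorded total size of about 14.8 kb. It is maintained in bacteria as a high-copy plasmid under ampicillin selection. The recommended host is a recombination-deficient strain of the kind typically used to keep the repeated LTR sequences of lentiviral plasmids stable. No feature table accompanies the record, so the exact origin of replication, LTR configuration and accessory lentiviral elements are not itemised. As a third-generation design, it would be expected to depend on separately supplied packaging and envelope functions to produce replication-incompetent particles.

The payload is a fusion of nuclease-dead Streptococcus pyogenes Cas9 (dCas9) to the catalytic domain of the human de novo DNA methyltransferase DNMT3A, with DNMT3A placed at the C-terminal end. This domain carries the E752A substitution, which the record describes as rendering it catalytically inactive. Judging from the construct name, expression is driven by the EF1a promoter, a strong constitutive promoter in many mammalian cell types. The name also indicates that the fusion is linked through a 2A self-cleaving peptide to a blasticidin resistance gene, so both proteins would come from one transcript and transduced cells could be selected with blasticidin.

No guide RNA cassette is recorded, so targeting would require an sgRNA supplied separately. Because the methyltransferase domain is inactive, the construct is best suited as a negative control alongside active dCas9-methyltransferase fusions. It helps separate methylation that depends on enzyme activity from effects of dCas9 binding alone, in line with the associated study of on-target and off-target RNA-guided DNA methylation.
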