>Addgene plasmid #71218 | pLenti-EF1a-SPdCas9-DNMT3A(E752A)-2A-Blast | addgene full sequence | sequence record 213270 | Addgene NGS Result
GTCGACGGATCGGGAGATCTCCCGATCCCCTATGGTGCACTCTCAGTACAATCTGCTCTGATGCCGCATA
GTTAAGCCAGTATCTGCTCCCTGCTTGTGTGTTGGAGGTCGCTGAGTAGTGCGCGAGCAAAATTTAAGCT
ACAACAAGGCAAGGCTTGACCGACAATTGCATGAAGAATCTGCTTAGGGTTAGGCGTTTTGCGCTGCTTC
GCGATGTACGGGCCAGATATACGCGTTGACATTGATTATTGACTAGTTATTAATAGTAATCAATTACGGG
GTCATTAGTTCATAGCCCATATATGGAGTTCCGCGTTACATAACTTACGGTAAATGGCCCGCCTGGCTGA
CCGCCCAACGACCCCCGCCCATTGACGTCAATAATGACGTATGTTCCCATAGTAACGCCAATAGGGACTT
TCCATTGACGTCAATGGGTGGAGTATTTACGGTAAACTGCCCACTTGGCAGTACATCAAGTGTATCATAT
GCCAAGTACGCCCCCTATTGACGTCAATGACGGTAAATGGCCCGCCTGGCATTATGCCCAGTACATGACC
TTATGGGACTTTCCTACTTGGCAGTACATCTACGTATTAGTCATCGCTATTACCATGGTGATGCGGTTTT
GGCAGTACATCAATGGGCGTGGATAGCGGTTTGACTCACGGGGATTTCCAAGTCTCCACCCCATTGACGT
CAATGGGAGTTTGTTTTGGCACCAAAATCAACGGGACTTTCCAAAATGTCGTAACAACTCCGCCCCATTG
ACGCAAATGGGCGGTAGGCGTGTACGGTGGGAGGTCTATATAAGCAGCGCGTTTTGCCTGTACTGGGTCT
CTCTGGTTAGACCAGATCTGAGCCTGGGAGCTCTCTGGCTAACTAGGGAACCCACTGCTTAAGCCTCAAT
AAAGCTTGCCTTGAGTGCTTCAAGTAGTGTGTGCCCGTCTGTTGTGTGACTCTGGTAACTAGAGATCCCT
CAGACCCTTTTAGTCAGTGTGGAAAATCTCTAGCAGTGGCGCCCGAACAGGGACTTGAAAGCGAAAGGGA
AACCAGAGGAGCTCTCTCGACGCAGGACTCGGCTTGCTGAAGCGCGCACGGCAAGAGGCGAGGGGCGGCG
ACTGGTGAGTACGCCAAAAATTTTGACTAGCGGAGGCTAGAAGGAGAGAGATGGGTGCGAGAGCGTCAGT
ATTAAGCGGGGGAGAATTAGATCGCGATGGGAAAAAATTCGGTTAAGGCCAGGGGGAAAGAAAAAATATA
AATTAAAACATATAGTATGGGCAAGCAGGGAGCTAGAACGATTCGCAGTTAATCCTGGCCTGTTAGAAAC
ATCAGAAGGCTGTAGACAAATACTGGGACAGCTACAACCATCCCTTCAGACAGGATCAGAAGAACTTAGA
TCATTATATAATACAGTAGCAACCCTCTATTGTGTGCATCAAAGGATAGAGATAAAAGACACCAAGGAAG
CTTTAGACAAGATAGAGGAAGAGCAAAACAAAAGTAAGACCACCGCACAGCAAGCGGCCGCTGATCTTCA
GACCTGGAGGAGGAGATATGAGGGACAATTGGAGAAGTGAATTATATAAATATAAAGTAGTAAAAATTGA
ACCATTAGGAGTAGCACCCACCAAGGCAAAGAGAAGAGTGGTGCAGAGAGAAAAAAGAGCAGTGGGAATA
GGAGCTTTGTTCCTTGGGTTCTTGGGAGCAGCAGGAAGCACTATGGGCGCAGCGTCAATGACGCTGACGG
TACAGGCCAGACAATTATTGTCTGGTATAGTGCAGCAGCAGAACAATTTGCTGAGGGCTATTGAGGCGCA
ACAGCATCTGTTGCAACTCACAGTCTGGGGCATCAAGCAGCTCCAGGCAAGAATCCTGGCTGTGGAAAGA
TACCTAAAGGATCAACAGCTCCTGGGGATTTGGGGTTGCTCTGGAAAACTCATTTGCACCACTGCTGTGC
CTTGGAATGCTAGTTGGAGTAATAAATCTCTGGAACAGATTTGGAATCACACGACCTGGATGGAGTGGGA
CAGAGAAATTAACAATTACACAAGCTTAATACACTCCTTAATTGAAGAATCGCAAAACCAGCAAGAAAAG
AATGAACAAGAATTATTGGAATTAGATAAATGGGCAAGTTTGTGGAATTGGTTTAACATAACAAATTGGC
TGTGGTATATAAAATTATTCATAATGATAGTAGGAGGCTTGGTAGGTTTAAGAATAGTTTTTGCTGTACT
TTCTATAGTGAATAGAGTTAGGCAGGGATATTCACCATTATCGTTTCAGACCCACCTCCCAACCCCGAGG
GGACCCGACAGGCCCGAAGGAATAGAAGAAGAAGGTGGAGAGAGAGACAGAGACAGATCCATTCGATTAG
TGAACGGATCGGCACTGCGTGCGCCAATTCTGCAGACAAATGGCAGTATTCATCCACAATTTTAAAAGAA
AAGGGGGGATTGGGGGGTACAGTGCAGGGGAAAGAATAGTAGACATAATAGCAACAGACATACAAACTAA
AGAATTACAAAAACAAATTACAAAAATTCAAAATTTTCGGGTTTATTACAGGGACAGCAGAGATCCAGTT
TGGTTAATTAGCTAGCTGCAAAGATGGATAAAGTTTTAAACAGAGAGGAATCTTTGCAGCTAATGGACCT
TCTAGGTCTTGAAAGGAGTGGGAATTGGCTCCGGTGCCCGTCAGTGGGCAGAGCGCACATCGCCCACAGT
CCCCGAGAAGTTGGGGGGAGGGGTCGGCAATTGAACCGGTGCCTAGAGAAGGTGGCGCGGGGTAAACTGG
GAAAGTGATGTCGTGTACTGGCTCCGCCTTTTTCCCGAGGGTGGGGGAGAACCGTATATAAGTGCAGTAG
TCGCCGTGAACGTTCTTTTTCGCAACGGGTTTGCCGCCAGAACACAGGTAAGTGCCGTGTGTGGTTCCCG
CGGGCCTGGCCTCTTTACGGGTTATGGCCCTTGCGTGCCTTGAATTACTTCCACCTGGCTGCAGTACGTG
ATTCTTGATCCCGAGCTTCGGGTTGGAAGTGGGTGGGAGAGTTCGAGGCCTTGCGCTTAAGGAGCCCCTT
CGCCTCGTGCTTGAGTTGAGGCCTGGCCTGGGCGCTGGGGCCGCCGCGTGCGAATCTGGTGGCACCTTCG
CGCCTGTCTCGCTGCTTTCGATAAGTCTCTAGCCATTTAAAATTTTTGATGACCTGCTGCGACGCTTTTT
TTCTGGCAAGATAGTCTTGTAAATGCGGGCCAAGATCTGCACACTGGTATTTCGGTTTTTGGGGCCGCGG
GCGGCGACGGGGCCCGTGCGTCCCAGCGCACATGTTCGGCGAGGCGGGGCCTGCGAGCGCGGCCACCGAG
AATCGGACGGGGGTAGTCTCAAGCTGGCCGGCCTGCTCTGGTGCCTGGCCTCGCGCCGCCGTGTATCGCC
CCGCCCTGGGCGGCAAGGCTGGCCCGGTCGGCACCAGTTGCGTGAGCGGAAAGATGGCCGCTTCCCGGCC
CTGCTGCAGGGAGCTCAAAATGGAGGACGCGGCGCTCGGGAGAGCGGGCGGGTGAGTCACCCACACAAAG
GAAAAGGGCCTTTCCGTCCTCAGCCGTCGCTTCATGTGACTCCACGGAGTACCGGGCGCCGTCCAGGCAC
CTCGATTAGTTCTCGAGCTTTTGGAGTACGTCGTCTTTAGGTTGGGGGGAGGGGTTTTATGCGATGGAGT
TTCCCCACACTGAGTGGGTGGAGACTGAAGTTAGGCCAGCTTGGCACTTGATGTAATTCTCCTTGGAATT
TGCCCTTTTTGAGTTTGGATCTTGGTTCATTCTCAAGCCTCAGACAGTGGTTCAAAGTTTTTTTCTTCCA
TTTCAGGTGTCGTGACGTACGGCCACCATGAAAAGGCCGGCGGCCACGAAAAAGGCCGGCCAGGCAAAAA
AGAAAAAGGACAAGAAGTACAGCATCGGCCTGGCCATCGGCACCAACTCTGTGGGCTGGGCCGTGATCAC
CGACGAGTACAAGGTGCCCAGCAAGAAATTCAAGGTGCTGGGCAACACCGACCGGCACAGCATCAAGAAG
AACCTGATCGGAGCCCTGCTGTTCGACAGCGGCGAAACAGCCGAGGCCACCCGGCTGAAGAGAACCGCCA
GAAGAAGATACACCAGACGGAAGAACCGGATCTGCTATCTGCAAGAGATCTTCAGCAACGAGATGGCCAA
GGTGGACGACAGCTTCTTCCACAGACTGGAAGAGTCCTTCCTGGTGGAAGAGGATAAGAAGCACGAGCGG
CACCCCATCTTCGGCAACATCGTGGACGAGGTGGCCTACCACGAGAAGTACCCCACCATCTACCACCTGA
GAAAGAAACTGGTGGACAGCACCGACAAGGCCGACCTGCGGCTGATCTATCTGGCCCTGGCCCACATGAT
CAAGTTCCGGGGCCACTTCCTGATCGAGGGCGACCTGAACCCCGACAACAGCGACGTGGACAAGCTGTTC
ATCCAGCTGGTGCAGACCTACAACCAGCTGTTCGAGGAAAACCCCATCAACGCCAGCGGCGTGGACGCCA
AGGCCATCCTGTCTGCCAGACTGAGCAAGAGCAGACGGCTGGAAAATCTGATCGCCCAGCTGCCCGGCGA
GAAGAAGAATGGCCTGTTCGGCAACCTGATTGCCCTGAGCCTGGGCCTGACCCCCAACTTCAAGAGCAAC
TTCGACCTGGCCGAGGATGCCAAACTGCAGCTGAGCAAGGACACCTACGACGACGACCTGGACAACCTGC
TGGCCCAGATCGGCGACCAGTACGCCGACCTGTTTCTGGCCGCCAAGAACCTGTCCGACGCCATCCTGCT
GAGCGACATCCTGAGAGTGAACACCGAGATCACCAAGGCCCCCCTGAGCGCCTCTATGATCAAGAGATAC
GACGAGCACCACCAGGACCTGACCCTGCTGAAAGCTCTCGTGCGGCAGCAGCTGCCTGAGAAGTACAAAG
AGATTTTCTTCGACCAGAGCAAGAACGGCTACGCCGGCTACATTGACGGCGGAGCCAGCCAGGAAGAGTT
CTACAAGTTCATCAAGCCCATCCTGGAAAAGATGGACGGCACCGAGGAACTGCTCGTGAAGCTGAACAGA
GAGGACCTGCTGCGGAAGCAGCGGACCTTCGACAACGGCAGCATCCCCCACCAGATCCACCTGGGAGAGC
TGCACGCCATTCTGCGGCGGCAGGAAGATTTTTACCCATTCCTGAAGGACAACCGGGAAAAGATCGAGAA
GATCCTGACCTTCCGCATCCCCTACTACGTGGGCCCTCTGGCCAGGGGAAACAGCAGATTCGCCTGGATG
ACCAGAAAGAGCGAGGAAACCATCACCCCCTGGAACTTCGAGGAAGTGGTGGACAAGGGCGCTTCCGCCC
AGAGCTTCATCGAGCGGATGACCAACTTCGATAAGAACCTGCCCAACGAGAAGGTGCTGCCCAAGCACAG
CCTGCTGTACGAGTACTTCACCGTGTATAACGAGCTGACCAAAGTGAAATACGTGACCGAGGGAATGAGA
AAGCCCGCCTTCCTGAGCGGCGAGCAGAAAAAGGCCATCGTGGACCTGCTGTTCAAGACCAACCGGAAAG
TGACCGTGAAGCAGCTGAAAGAGGACTACTTCAAGAAAATCGAGTGCTTCGACTCCGTGGAAATCTCCGG
CGTGGAAGATCGGTTCAACGCCTCCCTGGGCACATACCACGATCTGCTGAAAATTATCAAGGACAAGGAC
TTCCTGGACAATGAGGAAAACGAGGACATTCTGGAAGATATCGTGCTGACCCTGACACTGTTTGAGGACA
GAGAGATGATCGAGGAACGGCTGAAAACCTATGCCCACCTGTTCGACGACAAAGTGATGAAGCAGCTGAA
GCGGCGGAGATACACCGGCTGGGGCAGGCTGAGCCGGAAGCTGATCAACGGCATCCGGGACAAGCAGTCC
GGCAAGACAATCCTGGATTTCCTGAAGTCCGACGGCTTCGCCAACAGAAACTTCATGCAGCTGATCCACG
ACGACAGCCTGACCTTTAAAGAGGACATCCAGAAAGCCCAGGTGTCCGGCCAGGGCGATAGCCTGCACGA
GCACATTGCCAATCTGGCCGGCAGCCCCGCCATTAAGAAGGGCATCCTGCAGACAGTGAAGGTGGTGGAC
GAGCTCGTGAAAGTGATGGGCCGGCACAAGCCCGAGAACATCGTGATCGAAATGGCCAGAGAGAACCAGA
CCACCCAGAAGGGACAGAAGAACAGCCGCGAGAGAATGAAGCGGATCGAAGAGGGCATCAAAGAGCTGGG
CAGCCAGATCCTGAAAGAACACCCCGTGGAAAACACCCAGCTGCAGAACGAGAAGCTGTACCTGTACTAC
CTGCAGAATGGGCGGGATATGTACGTGGACCAGGAACTGGACATCAACCGGCTGTCCGACTACGATGTGG
ACCACATCGTGCCTCAGAGCTTTCTGAAGGACGACTCCATCGACAACAAGGTGCTGACCAGAAGCGACAA
GGCCCGGGGCAAGAGCGACAACGTGCCCTCCGAAGAGGTCGTGAAGAAGATGAAGAACTACTGGCGGCAG
CTGCTGAACGCCAAGCTGATTACCCAGAGAAAGTTCGACAATCTGACCAAGGCCGAGAGAGGCGGCCTGA
GCGAACTGGATAAGGCCGGCTTCATCAAGAGACAGCTGGTGGAAACCCGGCAGATCACAAAGCACGTGGC
ACAGATCCTGGACTCCCGGATGAACACTAAGTACGACGAGAATGACAAGCTGATCCGGGAAGTGAAAGTG
ATCACCCTGAAGTCCAAGCTGGTGTCCGATTTCCGGAAGGATTTCCAGTTTTACAAAGTGCGCGAGATCA
ACAACTACCACCACGCCCACGACGCCTACCTGAACGCCGTCGTGGGAACCGCCCTGATCAAAAAGTACCC
TAAGCTGGAAAGCGAGTTCGTGTACGGCGACTACAAGGTGTACGACGTGCGGAAGATGATCGCCAAGAGC
GAGCAGGAAATCGGCAAGGCTACCGCCAAGTACTTCTTCTACAGCAACATCATGAACTTTTTCAAGACCG
AGATTACCCTGGCCAACGGCGAGATCCGGAAGCGGCCTCTGATCGAGACAAACGGCGAAACCGGGGAGAT
CGTGTGGGATAAGGGCCGGGATTTTGCCACCGTGCGGAAAGTGCTGAGCATGCCCCAAGTGAATATCGTG
AAAAAGACCGAGGTGCAGACAGGCGGCTTCAGCAAAGAGTCTATCCTGCCCAAGAGGAACAGCGATAAGC
TGATCGCCAGAAAGAAGGACTGGGACCCTAAGAAGTACGGCGGCTTCGACAGCCCCACCGTGGCCTATTC
TGTGCTGGTGGTGGCCAAAGTGGAAAAGGGCAAGTCCAAGAAACTGAAGAGTGTGAAAGAGCTGCTGGGG
ATCACCATCATGGAAAGAAGCAGCTTCGAGAAGAATCCCATCGACTTTCTGGAAGCCAAGGGCTACAAAG
AAGTGAAAAAGGACCTGATCATCAAGCTGCCTAAGTACTCCCTGTTCGAGCTGGAAAACGGCCGGAAGAG
AATGCTGGCCTCTGCCGGCGAACTGCAGAAGGGAAACGAACTGGCCCTGCCCTCCAAATATGTGAACTTC
CTGTACCTGGCCAGCCACTATGAGAAGCTGAAGGGCTCCCCCGAGGATAATGAGCAGAAACAGCTGTTTG
TGGAACAGCACAAGCACTACCTGGACGAGATCATCGAGCAGATCAGCGAGTTCTCCAAGAGAGTGATCCT
GGCCGACGCTAATCTGGACAAAGTGCTGTCCGCCTACAACAAGCACCGGGATAAGCCCATCAGAGAGCAG
GCCGAGAATATCATCCACCTGTTTACCCTGACCAATCTGGGAGCCCCTGCCGCCTTCAAGTACTTTGACA
CCACCATCGACCGGAAGAGGTACACCAGCACCAAAGAGGTGCTGGACGCCACCCTGATCCACCAGAGCAT
CACCGGCCTGTACGAGACACGGATCGACCTGTCTCAGCTGGGAGGCGACAGCGCTGGAGGAGGTGGAAGC
GGAGGAGGAGGAAGCGGAGGAGGAGGTAGCGGACCTAAGAAAAAGAGGAAGGTGGCGGCCGCTGGATCCA
ACCACGACCAGGAATTTGACCCTCCAAAGGTTTACCCACCTGTCCCAGCTGAGAAGAGGAAGCCCATCCG
GGTGCTGTCTCTCTTTGATGGAATCGCTACAGGGCTCCTGGTGCTGAAGGACTTGGGCATTCAGGTGGAC
CGCTACATTGCCTCGGAGGTGTGTGAGGACTCCATCACGGTGGGCATGGTGCGGCACCAGGGGAAGATCA
TGTACGTCGGGGACGTCCGCAGCGTCACACAGAAGCATATCCAGGAGTGGGGCCCATTCGATCTGGTGAT
TGGGGGCAGTCCCTGCAATGACCTCTCCATCGTCAACCCTGCTCGCAAGGGCCTCTACGAGGGCACTGGC
CGGCTCTTCTTTGAGTTCTACCGCCTCCTGCATGATGCGCGGCCCAAGGAGGGAGATGATCGCCCCTTCT
TCTGGCTCTTTGCCAATGTGGTGGCCATGGGCGTTAGTGACAAGAGGGACATCTCGCGATTTCTCGAGTC
CAACCCTGTGATGATTGATGCCAAAGAAGTGTCAGCTGCACACAGGGCCCGCTACTTCTGGGGTAACCTT
CCCGGTATGAACAGGCCGTTGGCATCCACTGTGAATGATAAGCTGGAGCTGCAGGAGTGTCTGGAGCATG
GCAGGATAGCCAAGTTCAGCAAAGTGAGGACCATTACTACGAGGTCAAACTCCATAAAGCAGGGCAAAGA
CCAGCATTTTCCTGTCTTCATGAATGAGAAAGAGGACATCTTATGGTGCACTGAAATGGAAAGGGTATTT
GGTTTCCCAGTCCACTATACTGACGTCTCCAACATGAGCCGCTTGGCGAGGCAGAGACTGCTGGGCCGGT
CATGGAGCGTGCCAGTCATCCGCCACCTCTTCGCTCCGCTGAAGGAGTATTTTGCGTGTGTGTGTACAGG
CAGTGGAGAGGGCAGAGGAAGTCTGCTAACATGCGGTGACGTCGAGGAGAATCCTGGCCCAATGGCCAAG
CCTTTGTCTCAAGAAGAATCCACCCTCATTGAAAGAGCAACGGCTACAATCAACAGCATCCCCATCTCTG
AAGACTACAGCGTCGCCAGCGCAGCTCTCTCTAGCGACGGCCGCATCTTCACTGGTGTCAATGTATATCA
TTTTACTGGGGGACCTTGTGCAGAACTCGTGGTGCTGGGCACTGCTGCTGCTGCGGCAGCTGGCAACCTG
ACTTGTATCGTCGCGATCGGAAATGAGAACAGGGGCATCTTGAGCCCCTGCGGACGGTGCCGACAGGTGC
TTCTCGATCTGCATCCTGGGATCAAAGCCATAGTGAAGGACAGTGATGGACAGCCGACGGCAGTTGGGAT
TCGTGAATTGCTGCCCTCTGGTTATGTGTGGGAGGGCTAAGAATTCGATATCAAGCTTATCGGTAATCAA
CCTCTGGATTACAAAATTTGTGAAAGATTGACTGGTATTCTTAACTATGTTGCTCCTTTTACGCTATGTG
GATACGCTGCTTTAATGCCTTTGTATCATGCTATTGCTTCCCGTATGGCTTTCATTTTCTCCTCCTTGTA
TAAATCCTGGTTGCTGTCTCTTTATGAGGAGTTGTGGCCCGTTGTCAGGCAACGTGGCGTGGTGTGCACT
GTGTTTGCTGACGCAACCCCCACTGGTTGGGGCATTGCCACCACCTGTCAGCTCCTTTCCGGGACTTTCG
CTTTCCCCCTCCCTATTGCCACGGCGGAACTCATCGCCGCCTGCCTTGCCCGCTGCTGGACAGGGGCTCG
GCTGTTGGGCACTGACAATTCCGTGGTGTTGTCGGGGAAATCATCGTCCTTTCCTTGGCTGCTCGCCTGT
GTTGCCACCTGGATTCTGCGCGGGACGTCCTTCTGCTACGTCCCTTCGGCCCTCAATCCAGCGGACCTTC
CTTCCCGCGGCCTGCTGCCGGCTCTGCGGCCTCTTCCGCGTCTTCGCCTTCGCCCTCAGACGAGTCGGAT
CTCCCTTTGGGCCGCCTCCCCGCATCGATACCGTCGACCTCGAGACCTAGAAAAACATGGAGCAATCACA
AGTAGCAATACAGCAGCTACCAATGCTGATTGTGCCTGGCTAGAAGCACAAGAGGAGGAGGAGGTGGGTT
TTCCAGTCACACCTCAGGTACCTTTAAGACCAATGACTTACAAGGCAGCTGTAGATCTTAGCCACTTTTT
AAAAGAAAAGGGGGGACTGGAAGGGCTAATTCACTCCCAACGAAGACAAGATATCCTTGATCTGTGGATC
TACCACACACAAGGCTACTTCCCTGATTGGCAGAACTACACACCAGGGCCAGGGATCAGATATCCACTGA
CCTTTGGATGGTGCTACAAGCTAGTACCAGTTGAGCAAGAGAAGGTAGAAGAAGCCAATGAAGGAGAGAA
CACCCGCTTGTTACACCCTGTGAGCCTGCATGGGATGGATGACCCGGAGAGAGAAGTATTAGAGTGGAGG
TTTGACAGCCGCCTAGCATTTCATCACATGGCCCGAGAGCTGCATCCGGACTGTACTGGGTCTCTCTGGT
TAGACCAGATCTGAGCCTGGGAGCTCTCTGGCTAACTAGGGAACCCACTGCTTAAGCCTCAATAAAGCTT
GCCTTGAGTGCTTCAAGTAGTGTGTGCCCGTCTGTTGTGTGACTCTGGTAACTAGAGATCCCTCAGACCC
TTTTAGTCAGTGTGGAAAATCTCTAGCAGGGCCCGTTTAAACCCGCTGATCAGCCTCGACTGTGCCTTCT
AGTTGCCAGCCATCTGTTGTTTGCCCCTCCCCCGTGCCTTCCTTGACCCTGGAAGGTGCCACTCCCACTG
TCCTTTCCTAATAAAATGAGGAAATTGCATCGCATTGTCTGAGTAGGTGTCATTCTATTCTGGGGGGTGG
GGTGGGGCAGGACAGCAAGGGGGAGGATTGGGAAGACAATAGCAGGCATGCTGGGGATGCGGTGGGCTCT
ATGGCTTCTGAGGCGGAAAGAACCAGCTGGGGCTCTAGGGGGTATCCCC
[124 nt withheld, positions 11110-11233]
C
[91 nt withheld, positions 11235-11325]
A
[49 nt withheld, positions 11327-11375]
CCTTTGACGTTGGAGTCCACGTTCTTT
[37 nt withheld, positions 11403-11439]
ACCCTATCTCGGTCTATTCTTTTGATTTATAAGGGATTTTGCCGATTTCGGCCTATTGGTTAAAAAATGA
GCTGATTTAACAAAAATTTAACGCGAATTAATTCTGTGGAATGTGTGTCAGTTAGGGTGTGGAAAGTCCC
CAGGCTCCCCAGCAGGCAGAAGTATGCAAAGCATGCATCTCAATTAGTCAGCAACCAGGTGTGGAAAGTC
CCCAGGCTCCCCAGCAGGCAGAAGTATGCAAAGCATGCATCTCAATTAGTCAGCAACCATAGTCCCGCCC
CTAACTCCGCCCATCCCGCCCCTAACTCCGCCCAGTTCCGCCCATTCTCCGCCCCATGGCTGACTAATTT
TTTTTATTTATGCAGAGGCCGAGGCCGCCTCTGCCTCTGAGCTATTCCAGAAGTAGTGAGGAGGCTTTTT
TGGAGGCCTAGGCTTTTGCAAAAAGCTCCCGGGAGCTTGTATATCCATTTTCGGATCTGATCAGCACGTG
TTGACAATTAATCATCGGCATAGTATATCGGCATAGTATAATACGACAAGGTGAGGAACTAAACCATGGC
CAAGTTGACCAGTGCCGTTCCGGTGCTCACCGCGCGCGACGTCGCCGGAGCGGTCGAGTTCTGGACCGAC
CGGCTCGGGTTCTCCCGGGACTTCGTGGAGGACGACTTCGCCGGTGTGGTCCGGGACGACGTGACCCTGT
TCATCAGCGCGGTCCAGGACCAGGTGGTGCCGGACAACACCCTGGCCTGGGTGTGGGTGCGCGGCCTGGA
CGAGCTGTACGCCGAGTGGTCGGAGGTCGTGTCCACGAACTTCCGGGACGCCTCCGGGCCGGCCATGACC
GAGATCGGCGAGCAGCCGTGGGGGCGGGAGTTCGCCCTGCGCGACCCGGCCGGCAACTGCGTGCACTTCG
TGGCCGAGGAGCAGGACTGACACGTGCTACGAGATTTCGATTCCACCGCCGCCTTCTATGAAAGGTTGGG
CTTCGGAATCGTTTTCCGGGACGCCGGCTGGATGATCCTCCAGCGCGGGGATCTCATGCTGGAGTTCTTC
GCCCACCCCAACTTGTTTATTGCAGCTTATAATGGTTACAAATAAAGCAATAGCATCACAAATTTCACAA
ATAAAGCATTTTTTTCACTGCATTCTAGTTGTGGTTTGTCCAAACTCATCAATGTATCTTATCATGTCTG
TATACCGTCGACCTCTAGCTAGAGCTTGGCGTAATCATGGTCATAGCTGTTTCCTGTGTGAAATTGTTAT
CCGCTCACAATTCCACACAACATACGAGCCGGAAGCATAAAGTGTAAAGCCTGGGGTGCCTAATGAGTGA
GCTAACTCACATTAATTGCGTTGCGCTCACTGCCCGCTTTCCAGTCGGGAAACCTGTCGTGCCAGCTGCA
TTAATGAATCGGCCAACGCGCGGGGAGAGGCGGTTTGCGTATTGGGCGCTCTTCCGCTTCCTCGCTCACT
GACTCGCTGCGCTCGGTCGTTCGGCTGCGGCGAGCGGTATCAGCTCACTCAAAGGCGGTAATACGGTTAT
CCACAGAATCAGGGGATAACGCAGGAAAGAACATGTGAGCAAAAGGCCAGCAAAAGGCCAGGAACCGTAA
AAAGGCCGCGTTGCTGGCGTTTTTCCATAGGCTCCGCCCCCCTGACGAGCATCACAAAAATCGACGCTCA
AGTCAGAGGTGGCGAAACCCGACAGGACTATAAAGATACCAGGCGTTTCCCCCTGGAAGCTCCCTCGTGC
GCTCTCCTGTTCCGACCCTGCCGCTTACCGGATACCTGTCCGCCTTTCTCCCTTCGGGAAGCGTGGCGCT
TTCTCATAGCTCACGCTGTAGGTATCTCAGTTCGGTGTAGGTCGTTCGCTCCAAGCTGGGCTGTGTGCAC
GAACCCCCCGTTCAGCCCGACCGCTGCGCCTTATCCGGTAACTATCGTCTTGAGTCCAACCCGGTAAGAC
ACGACTTATCGCCACTGGCAGCAGCCACTGGTAACAGGATTAGCAGAGCGAGGTATGTAGGCGGTGCTAC
AGAGTTCTTGAAGTGGTGGCCTAACTACGGCTACACTAGAAGAACAGTATTTGGTATCTGCGCTCTGCTG
AAGCCAGTTACCTTCGGAAAAAGAGTTGGTAGCTCTTGATCCGGCAAACAAACCACCGCTGGTAGCGGTG
GTTTTTTTGTTTGCAAGCAGCAGATTACGCGCAGAAAAAAAGGATCTCAAGAAGATCCTTTGATCTTTTC
TACGGGGTCTGACGCTCAGTGGAACGAAAACTCACGTTAAGGGATTTTGGTCATGAGATTATCAAAAAGG
ATCTTCACCTAGATCCTTTTAAATTAAAAATGAAGTTTTAAATCAATCTAAAGTATATATGAGTAAACTT
GGTCTGACAGTTACCAATGCTTAATCAGTGAGGCACCTATCTCAGCGATCTGTCTATTTCGTTCATCCAT
AGTTGCCTGACTCCCCGTCGTGTAGATAACTACGATACGGGAGGGCTTACCATCTGGCCCCAGTGCTGCA
ATGATACCGCGAGACCCACGCTCACCGGCTCCAGATTTATCAGCAATAAACCAGCCAGCCGGAAGGGCCG
AGCGCAGAAGTGGTCCTGCAACTTTATCCGCCTCCATCCAGTCTATTAATTGTTGCCGGGAAGCTAGAGT
AAGTAGTTCGCCAGTTAATAGTTTGCGCAACGTTGTTGCCATTGCTACAGGCATCGTGGTGTCACGCTCG
TCGTTTGGTATGGCTTCATTCAGCTCCGGTTCCCAACGATCAAGGCGAGTTACATGATCCCCCATGTTGT
GCAAAAAAGCGGTTAGCTCCTTCGGTCCTCCGATCGTTGTCAGAAGTAAGTTGGCCGCAGTGTTATCACT
CATGGTTATGGCAGCACTGCATAATTCTCTTACTGTCATGCCATCCGTAAGATGCTTTTCTGTGACTGGT
GAGTACTCAACCAAGTCATTCTGAGAATAGTGTATGCGGCGACCGAGTTGCTCTTGCCCGGCGTCAATAC
GGGATAATACCGCGCCACATAGCAGAACTTTAAAAGTGCTCATCATTGGAAAACGTTCTTCGGGGCGAAA
ACTCTCAAGGATCTTACCGCTGTTGAGATCCAGTTCGATGTAACCCACTCGTGCACCCAACTGATCTTCA
GCATCTTTTACTTTCACCAGCGTTTCTGGGTGAGCAAAAACAGGAAGGCAAAATGCCGCAAAAAAGGGAA
TAAGGGCGACACGGAAATGTTGAATACTCATACTCTTCCTTTTTCAATATTATTGAAGCATTTATCAGGG
TTATTGTCTCATGAGCGGATACATATTTGAATGTATTTAGAAAAATAAACAAATAGGGGTTCCGCGCACA
TTTCCCCGAAAAGTGCCACCTGAC
